Addgene plasmid #109580: p3E-RhoAb-DN
Purpose: Multisite gateway vector for 3' tagging with dominant negative RhoAb
Depositing lab: Rob Parton. Depositing organization: University of Queensland, Institute for Molecular Bioscience. Publication: In vivo cell biological screening identifies an endocytic capture mechanism for T-tubule formation. Hall TE, Martel N, Ariotti N, Xiong Z, Lo HP, Ferguson C, Rae J, Lim YW, Parton RG. Nat Commun. 2020 Jul 24;11(1):3711. doi: 10.1038/s41467-020-17486-w. PubMed 32709891.
Backbone
  Vector backbone: pDEST-actc1b-mKate2-ccdb
  Vector type: Zebrafish plasmids
Growth in bacteria
  Bacterial resistance: Kanamycin, 50 μg/mL
  Growth temperature: 37°C
  Growth strain: DH5alpha
  Copy number: High Copy
Gene/Insert
  Gene/Insert name: RhoAb
  Species: D. rerio (zebrafish)
  Mutation: dominant negative
  Entrez Gene: rhoab (a.k.a. arha, rhoa, MGC92206, MGC114074, MGC174716, zgc:92206, wu:fj42e08)
  Cloning method: Gateway Cloning
Terms and licenses: Academic/Nonprofit Terms; Industry Terms: Not Available to Industry
How to cite: p3E-RhoAb-DN was a gift from Rob Parton (Addgene plasmid # 109580 ; http://n2t.net/addgene:109580 ; RRID:Addgene_109580)
