[The description below was written by a language model from this plasmid's Addgene catalogue record and pLannotate feature annotations shown in this document.]
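Description:
p3E-RhoAb-DN is a 3,220 nt 3' entry clone for multisite Gateway assembly, carrying a dominant negative form of zebrafish (Danio rerio) RhoAb. It is propagated in E. coli as a high-copy plasmid through a ColE1/pUC-type origin and is selected with kanamycin via an aph(3')-Ia KanR gene. The remaining annotated elements are typical pDONR-style entry vector remnants: rrnB T1 and T2 transcription terminators that insulate the cloning region, a T7 promoter beside the insert, and short lacI and lacZα fragments. The catalogue lists pDEST-actc1b-mKate2-ccdb as the backbone, but the features and small size point to an entry clone, not a destination vector. No actc1b promoter, mKate2 or ccdB is annotated here, so that entry probably refers to the destination vector this clone was meant to be recombined into.

The payload is a rhoab coding sequence of about 576 nt, flanked by an attR2 site upstream and an attB3/attL-type site downstream, the arrangement expected for a third-position element in a three-fragment LR reaction. The insert has no eukaryotic promoter or annotated polyadenylation signal of its own, so expression depends on elements supplied by the other entry clones and the destination vector. RhoA-family GTPases link membrane receptor signalling to focal adhesion and actin stress fibre assembly, and a dominant negative version is used to interfere with that pathway. The record does not state which substitution confers the dominant negative behaviour. As its stated purpose indicates, the clone is used to place dominant negative RhoAb at the 3' end of a fusion, for example behind a fluorescent protein, for expression in zebrafish. The associated study screened cell biological regulators of T-tubule formation in vivo. The depositor and sequencing-derived records match in length and features, differing only in their start coordinate.
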