Features (pLannotate 1.2.2; 11 found; start..end, strand, type, name):
    121..213     +  CDS            lacI (fragment): lac repressor; lacI; The lac repressor binds to the lac operator to inhibit transcription in E. coli. This inhibition can be relieved by adding lactose or isopropyl-β-D-thiogalactopyranoside (IPTG).
    268..295     -  terminator     rrnB T2 terminator: transcription terminator T2 from the E. coli rrnB gene
    427..470     +  terminator     rrnB T1 terminator: Escherichia coli rrnB; transcription terminator T1 from the E. coli rrnB gene
    517..553     -  CDS            lacZα (fragment): LacZα fragment of β-galactosidase; lacZ fragment
    624..747     -  protein_bind   attR2: mutant version of attR; recombination site for the Gateway® LR reaction LR Clonase™
    750..1325    +  CDS            rhoab: RHOAB_DANRE - Experimental evidence at protein level: Swiss-Prot protein existence level 1. Regulates a signal transduction pathway linking plasma membrane receptors to the assembly of focal adhesions and actin stress fibers. From Danio rerio (Zebrafish) (Brachydanio rerio).
   1329..1349    -  protein_bind   attB3: mutant version of attB; core recombination site for the Gateway® BP reaction BP Clonase™
   1340..1425    -  protein_bind   attL1 (fragment): mutant version of attL; recombination site for the Gateway® LR reaction LR Clonase™
   1462..1480    -  promoter       T7 promoter: promoter for bacteriophage T7 RNA polymerase
   1614..2423    +  CDS            KanR: aminoglycoside phosphotransferase; aph(3')-Ia; confers resistance to kanamycin in bacteria or G418 (Geneticin®) in eukaryotes
   2570..3158    +  rep_origin     ori: high-copy-number ColE1/pMB1/pBR322/pUC origin of replication
>Addgene plasmid #109580 | p3E-RhoAb-DN | depositor full sequence | sequence record 206517 | Full Sequence
CTTTCCTGCGTTATCCCCTGATTCTGTGGATAACCGTATTACCGCCTTTGAGTGAGCTGATACCGCTCGC
CGCAGCCGAACGACCGAGCGCAGCGAGTCAGTGAGCGAGGAAGCGGAAGAGCGCCCAATACGCAAACCGC
CTCTCCCCGCGCGTTGGCCGATTCATTAATGCAGCTGGCACGACAGGTTTCCCGACTGGAAAGCGGGCAG
TGAGCGCAACGCAATTAATACGCGTACCGCTAGCCAGGAAGAGTTTGTAGAAACGCAAAAAGGCCATCCG
TCAGGATGGCCTTCTGCTTAGTTTGATGCCTGGCAGTTTATGGCGGGCGTCCTGCCCGCCACCCTCCGGG
CCGTTGCTTCACAACGTTCAAATCCGCTCCCGGCGGATTTGTCCTACTCAGGAGAGCGTTCACCGACAAA
CAACAGATAAAACGAAAGGCCCAGTCTTCCGACTGAGCCTTTCGTTTTATTTGATGCCTGGCAGTTCCCT
ACTCTCGCGTTAACGCTAGCATGGATGTTTTCCCAGTCACGACGTTGTAAAACGACGGCCAGTCTTAAGC
TCGGGCCCTGCAGCTCTAGAGCTCGAATTCTACAGGTCACTAATACCATCTAAGTAGTTGGTTCATAGTG
ACTGCATATGTTGTGTTTTACAGTATTATGTAGTCTGTTTTTTATGCAAAATCTAATTTAATATATTGAT
ATTTATATCATTTTACGTTTCTCGTTCAACTTTCTTGTACAAAGTGGCTGCAGCAATTCGCAAGAAGCTG
GTGATTGTAGGAGATGTAGCATGCGGGAAAACATGTTTGCTTATTGTGTTCAGTAAAGACCAGTTTCCTG
AAGTCTACGTACCAACAGTGTTTGAAAACTATGTTGCCGACATTGAAGTTGACAGCAAACAGGTGGAACT
CGCTCTGTGGGATACTGCAGGGCAGGAGGACTACGACAGGCTTCGTCCTCTTTCATACCCAGACACCGAT
GTCATTCTTATGTGTTTCTCTATTGACAGTCCTGACAGTTTAGAGAATATTCCGGAGAAGTGGACGCCTG
AGGTCAAACACTTTTGTCCAAACGTTCCAATCATCCTTGTGGGAAACAAAAAAGACCTGCGCAATGATGA
ACACACACGCAGGGAACTGACCAAGATGAAGCAGGAGCCAGTTAAAGCAGAGGAAGGGAGAGACATGGCC
AATCGAATTGGAGCATTTGGTTATATGGAATGTTCTGCCAAAACAAAAGACGGTGTTCGGGAGGTGTTTG
AAATGGCCACTAGAGCGGCGCTGCAGGCACGCAGGGGAAAGAAGAGCAACAAATGCTGTCTGCTGTGACA
ACTTTATTATACAAAGTTGGCATTATAAAAAAGCATTGCTTATCAATTTGTTGCAACGAACAGGTCACTA
TCAGTCAAAATAAAATCATTATTTGGAGCTCCATGGTAGCGTTAACGCGGCCGCGATATCCCCTATAGTG
AGTCGTATTACATGGTCATAGCTGTTTCCTGGCAGCTCTGGCCCGTGTCTCAAAATCTCTGATGTTACAT
TGCACAAGATAAAAATATATCATCATGAACAATAAAACTGTCTGCTTACATAAACAGTAATACAAGGGGT
GTTATGAGCCATATTCAACGGGAAACGTCGAGGCCGCGATTAAATTCCAACATGGATGCTGATTTATATG
GGTATAAATGGGCTCGCGATAATGTCGGGCAATCAGGTGCGACAATCTATCGCTTGTATGGGAAGCCCGA
TGCGCCAGAGTTGTTTCTGAAACATGGCAAAGGTAGCGTTGCCAATGATGTTACAGATGAGATGGTCAGA
CTAAACTGGCTGACGGAATTTATGCCTCTTCCGACCATCAAGCATTTTATCCGTACTCCTGATGATGCAT
GGTTACTCACCACTGCGATCCCCGGAAAAACAGCATTCCAGGTATTAGAAGAATATCCTGATTCAGGTGA
AAATATTGTTGATGCGCTGGCAGTGTTCCTGCGCCGGTTGCATTCGATTCCTGTTTGTAATTGTCCTTTT
AACAGCGATCGCGTATTTCGTCTCGCTCAGGCGCAATCACGAATGAATAACGGTTTGGTTGATGCGAGTG
ATTTTGATGACGAGCGTAATGGCTGGCCTGTTGAACAAGTCTGGAAAGAAATGCATAAACTTTTGCCATT
CTCACCGGATTCAGTCGTCACTCATGGTGATTTCTCACTTGATAACCTTATTTTTGACGAGGGGAAATTA
ATAGGTTGTATTGATGTTGGACGAGTCGGAATCGCAGACCGATACCAGGATCTTGCCATCCTATGGAACT
GCCTCGGTGAGTTTTCTCCTTCATTACAGAAACGGCTTTTTCAAAAATATGGTATTGATAATCCTGATAT
GAATAAATTGCAGTTTCATTTGATGCTCGATGAGTTTTTCTAATCAGAATTGGTTAATTGGTTGTAACAC
TGGCAGAGCATTACGCTGACTTGACGGGACGGCGCAAGCTCATGACCAAAATCCCTTAACGTGAGTTACG
CGTCGTTCCACTGAGCGTCAGACCCCGTAGAAAAGATCAAAGGATCTTCTTGAGATCCTTTTTTTCTGCG
CGTAATCTGCTGCTTGCAAACAAAAAAACCACCGCTACCAGCGGTGGTTTGTTTGCCGGATCAAGAGCTA
CCAACTCTTTTTCCGAAGGTAACTGGCTTCAGCAGAGCGCAGATACCAAATACTGTCCTTCTAGTGTAGC
CGTAGTTAGGCCACCACTTCAAGAACTCTGTAGCACCGCCTACATACCTCGCTCTGCTAATCCTGTTACC
AGTGGCTGCTGCCAGTGGCGATAAGTCGTGTCTTACCGGGTTGGACTCAAGACGATAGTTACCGGATAAG
GCGCAGCGGTCGGGCTGAACGGGGGGTTCGTGCACACAGCCCAGCTTGGAGCGAACGACCTACACCGAAC
TGAGATACCTACAGCGTGAGCATTGAGAAAGCGCCACGCTTCCCGAAGGGAGAAAGGCGGACAGGTATCC
GGTAAGCGGCAGGGTCGGAACAGGAGAGCGCACGAGGGAGCTTCCAGGGGGAAACGCCTGGTATCTTTAT
AGTCCTGTCGGGTTTCGCCACCTCTGACTTGAGCGTCGATTTTTGTGATGCTCGTCAGGGGGGCGGAGCC
TATGGAAAAACGCCAGCAACGCGGCCTTTTTACGGTTCCTGGCCTTTTGCTGGCCTTTTGCTCACATGTT
