Features (pLannotate 1.2.2; 12 found; start..end, strand, type, name):
      1..124     -  protein_bind   attR2: mutant version of attR; recombination site for the Gateway® LR reaction LR Clonase™
    127..702     +  CDS            rhoab: RHOAB_DANRE - Experimental evidence at protein level: Swiss-Prot protein existence level 1. Regulates a signal transduction pathway linking plasma membrane receptors to the assembly of focal adhesions and actin stress fibers. From Danio rerio (Zebrafish) (Brachydanio rerio).
    706..726     -  protein_bind   attB3: mutant version of attB; core recombination site for the Gateway® BP reaction BP Clonase™
    717..802     -  protein_bind   attL1 (fragment): mutant version of attL; recombination site for the Gateway® LR reaction LR Clonase™
    839..857     -  promoter       T7 promoter: promoter for bacteriophage T7 RNA polymerase
    991..1800    +  CDS            KanR: aminoglycoside phosphotransferase; aph(3')-Ia; confers resistance to kanamycin in bacteria or G418 (Geneticin®) in eukaryotes
   1947..2535    +  rep_origin     ori: high-copy-number ColE1/pMB1/pBR322/pUC origin of replication
   2718..2810    +  CDS            lacI (fragment): lac repressor; lacI; The lac repressor binds to the lac operator to inhibit transcription in E. coli. This inhibition can be relieved by adding lactose or isopropyl-β-D-thiogalactopyranoside (IPTG).
   2865..2892    -  terminator     rrnB T2 terminator: transcription terminator T2 from the E. coli rrnB gene
   3024..3067    +  terminator     rrnB T1 terminator: Escherichia coli rrnB; transcription terminator T1 from the E. coli rrnB gene
   3114..3150    -  CDS            lacZα (fragment): LacZα fragment of β-galactosidase; lacZ fragment
   3188..3217    -  protein_bind   attP2 (fragment): mutant version of attP; recombination site for the Gateway® BP reaction BP Clonase™
>Addgene plasmid #109580 | p3E-RhoAb-DN | addgene full sequence | sequence record 222110 | Addgene NGS Result
CATAGTGACTGCATATGTTGTGTTTTACAGTATTATGTAGTCTGTTTTTTATGCAAAATCTAATTTAATA
TATTGATATTTATATCATTTTACGTTTCTCGTTCAACTTTCTTGTACAAAGTGGCTGCAGCAATTCGCAA
GAAGCTGGTGATTGTAGGAGATGTAGCATGCGGGAAAACATGTTTGCTTATTGTGTTCAGTAAAGACCAG
TTTCCTGAAGTCTACGTACCAACAGTGTTTGAAAACTATGTTGCCGACATTGAAGTTGACAGCAAACAGG
TGGAACTCGCTCTGTGGGATACTGCAGGGCAGGAGGACTACGACAGGCTTCGTCCTCTTTCATACCCAGA
CACCGATGTCATTCTTATGTGTTTCTCTATTGACAGTCCTGACAGTTTAGAGAATATTCCGGAGAAGTGG
ACGCCTGAGGTCAAACACTTTTGTCCAAACGTTCCAATCATCCTTGTGGGAAACAAAAAAGACCTGCGCA
ATGATGAACACACACGCAGGGAACTGACCAAGATGAAGCAGGAGCCAGTTAAAGCAGAGGAAGGGAGAGA
CATGGCCAATCGAATTGGAGCATTTGGTTATATGGAATGTTCTGCCAAAACAAAAGACGGTGTTCGGGAG
GTGTTTGAAATGGCCACTAGAGCGGCGCTGCAGGCACGCAGGGGAAAGAAGAGCAACAAATGCTGTCTGC
TGTGACAACTTTATTATACAAAGTTGGCATTATAAAAAAGCATTGCTTATCAATTTGTTGCAACGAACAG
GTCACTATCAGTCAAAATAAAATCATTATTTGGAGCTCCATGGTAGCGTTAACGCGGCCGCGATATCCCC
TATAGTGAGTCGTATTACATGGTCATAGCTGTTTCCTGGCAGCTCTGGCCCGTGTCTCAAAATCTCTGAT
GTTACATTGCACAAGATAAAAATATATCATCATGAACAATAAAACTGTCTGCTTACATAAACAGTAATAC
AAGGGGTGTTATGAGCCATATTCAACGGGAAACGTCGAGGCCGCGATTAAATTCCAACATGGATGCTGAT
TTATATGGGTATAAATGGGCTCGCGATAATGTCGGGCAATCAGGTGCGACAATCTATCGCTTGTATGGGA
AGCCCGATGCGCCAGAGTTGTTTCTGAAACATGGCAAAGGTAGCGTTGCCAATGATGTTACAGATGAGAT
GGTCAGACTAAACTGGCTGACGGAATTTATGCCTCTTCCGACCATCAAGCATTTTATCCGTACTCCTGAT
GATGCATGGTTACTCACCACTGCGATCCCCGGAAAAACAGCATTCCAGGTATTAGAAGAATATCCTGATT
CAGGTGAAAATATTGTTGATGCGCTGGCAGTGTTCCTGCGCCGGTTGCATTCGATTCCTGTTTGTAATTG
TCCTTTTAACAGCGATCGCGTATTTCGTCTCGCTCAGGCGCAATCACGAATGAATAACGGTTTGGTTGAT
GCGAGTGATTTTGATGACGAGCGTAATGGCTGGCCTGTTGAACAAGTCTGGAAAGAAATGCATAAACTTT
TGCCATTCTCACCGGATTCAGTCGTCACTCATGGTGATTTCTCACTTGATAACCTTATTTTTGACGAGGG
GAAATTAATAGGTTGTATTGATGTTGGACGAGTCGGAATCGCAGACCGATACCAGGATCTTGCCATCCTA
TGGAACTGCCTCGGTGAGTTTTCTCCTTCATTACAGAAACGGCTTTTTCAAAAATATGGTATTGATAATC
CTGATATGAATAAATTGCAGTTTCATTTGATGCTCGATGAGTTTTTCTAATCAGAATTGGTTAATTGGTT
GTAACACTGGCAGAGCATTACGCTGACTTGACGGGACGGCGCAAGCTCATGACCAAAATCCCTTAACGTG
AGTTACGCGTCGTTCCACTGAGCGTCAGACCCCGTAGAAAAGATCAAAGGATCTTCTTGAGATCCTTTTT
TTCTGCGCGTAATCTGCTGCTTGCAAACAAAAAAACCACCGCTACCAGCGGTGGTTTGTTTGCCGGATCA
AGAGCTACCAACTCTTTTTCCGAAGGTAACTGGCTTCAGCAGAGCGCAGATACCAAATACTGTTCTTCTA
GTGTAGCCGTAGTTAGGCCACCACTTCAAGAACTCTGTAGCACCGCCTACATACCTCGCTCTGCTAATCC
TGTTACCAGTGGCTGCTGCCAGTGGCGATAAGTCGTGTCTTACCGGGTTGGACTCAAGACGATAGTTACC
GGATAAGGCGCAGCGGTCGGGCTGAACGGGGGGTTCGTGCACACAGCCCAGCTTGGAGCGAACGACCTAC
ACCGAACTGAGATACCTACAGCGTGAGCTATGAGAAAGCGCCACGCTTCCCGAAGGGAGAAAGGCGGACA
GGTATCCGGTAAGCGGCAGGGTCGGAACAGGAGAGCGCACGAGGGAGCTTCCAGGGGGAAACGCCTGGTA
TCTTTATAGTCCTGTCGGGTTTCGCCACCTCTGACTTGAGCGTCGATTTTTGTGATGCTCGTCAGGGGGG
CGGAGCCTATGGAAAAACGCCAGCAACGCGGCCTTTTTACGGTTCCTGGCCTTTTGCTGGCCTTTTGCTC
ACATGTTCTTTCCTGCGTTATCCCCTGATTCTGTGGATAACCGTATTACCGCCTTTGAGTGAGCTGATAC
CGCTCGCCGCAGCCGAACGACCGAGCGCAGCGAGTCAGTGAGCGAGGAAGCGGAAGAGCGCCCAATACGC
AAACCGCCTCTCCCCGCGCGTTGGCCGATTCATTAATGCAGCTGGCACGACAGGTTTCCCGACTGGAAAG
CGGGCAGTGAGCGCAACGCAATTAATACGCGTACCGCTAGCCAGGAAGAGTTTGTAGAAACGCAAAAAGG
CCATCCGTCAGGATGGCCTTCTGCTTAGTTTGATGCCTGGCAGTTTATGGCGGGCGTCCTGCCCGCCACC
CTCCGGGCCGTTGCTTCACAACGTTCAAATCCGCTCCCGGCGGATTTGTCCTACTCAGGAGAGCGTTCAC
CGACAAACAACAGATAAAACGAAAGGCCCAGTCTTCCGACTGAGCCTTTCGTTTTATTTGATGCCTGGCA
GTTCCCTACTCTCGCGTTAACGCTAGCATGGATGTTTTCCCAGTCACGACGTTGTAAAACGACGGCCAGT
CTTAAGCTCGGGCCCTGCAGCTCTAGAGCTCGAATTCTACAGGTCACTAATACCATCTAAGTAGTTGGTT
